LOCUS       Exported 8323 bp ds-DNA circular SYN 13-MAY-2021
DEFINITION  3rd generation lentiviral gRNA plasmid targeting human ARAF.
ACCESSION   .
VERSION     .
KEYWORDS    ARAF gRNA (BRDN0001147899)
SOURCE      synthetic DNA construct
  ORGANISM  synthetic DNA construct
REFERENCE   1 (bases 1 to 8323)
  AUTHORS   Doench JG, Fusi N, Sullender M, Hegde M, Vaimberg EW, Donovan KF,
            Smith I, Tothova Z, Wilen C, Orchard R, Virgin HW, Listgarten J,
            Root DE
  TITLE     Optimized sgRNA design to maximize activity and minimize off-target
            effects of CRISPR-Cas9.
  JOURNAL   Nat Biotechnol. 2016 Jan 18. doi: 10.1038/nbt.3437.
  PUBMED    26780180
REFERENCE   2 (bases 1 to 8323)
  AUTHORS   .
  TITLE     Direct Submission
  JOURNAL   Exported May 13, 2021 from SnapGene Server 1.1.58
            http://www.snapgene.com
FEATURES             Location/Qualifiers
     source          1..8323
                     /organism="synthetic DNA construct"
                     /mol_type="other DNA"
     promoter        87..1265
                     /label=EF-1-alpha promoter
                     /note="strong constitutive promoter for human elongation
                     factor EF-1-alpha"
     intron          318..1256
                     /label=EF-1-alpha intron A
                     /note="intron upstream of the start codon of human
                     EF-1-alpha"
     primer_bind     1213..1233
                     /label=EF1a-F
                     /note="Human elongation factor-1a promoter, forward primer"
     CDS             1278..1877
                     /codon_start=1
                     /gene="pac from Streptomyces alboniger"
                     /product="puromycin N-acetyltransferase"
                     /label=PuroR
                     /note="confers resistance to puromycin"
                     /translation="MTEYKPTVRLATRDDVPRAVRTLAAAFADYPATRHTVDPDRHIER
                     VTELQELFLTRVGLDIGKVWVADDGAAVAVWTTPESVEAGAVFAEIGPRMAELSGSRLA
                     AQQQMEGLLAPHRPKEPAWFLATVGVSPDHQGKGLGSAVVLPGVEAAERAGVPAFLETS
                     APRNLPFYERLGFTVTADVEVPEGPRTWCMTRKPGA"
     primer_bind     complement(1278..1297)
                     /label=Puro-R
                     /note="Puromycin resistance gene, reverse primer. Also
                     called puro-variant-R"
     primer_bind     1774..1794
                     /label=Puro-F
                     /note="Puromycin resistance gene, forward primer"
     misc_feature    1893..2481
                     /label=WPRE
                     /note="woodchuck hepatitis virus posttranscriptional
                     regulatory element"
     primer_bind     complement(1946..1966)
                     /label=WPRE-R
                     /note="WPRE, reverse primer"
     CDS             complement(2364..2375)
                     /codon_start=1
                     /product="Factor Xa recognition and cleavage site"
                     /label=Factor Xa site
                     /translation="IEGR"
     LTR             2553..2786
                     /label=3' LTR (Delta-U3)
                     /note="self-inactivating 3' long terminal repeat (LTR) from
                     HIV-1"
     polyA_signal    2864..2985
                     /label=SV40 poly(A) signal
                     /note="SV40 polyadenylation signal"
     primer_bind     complement(2901..2920)
                     /label=SV40pA-R
                     /note="SV40 polyA, reverse primer"
     primer_bind     2955..2974
                     /label=EBV-rev
                     /note="SV40 polyA terminator, reverse primer"
     rep_origin      3025..3160
                     /label=SV40 ori
                     /note="SV40 origin of replication"
     primer_bind     3087..3106
                     /label=SV40pro-F
                     /note="SV40 promoter/origin, forward primer"
     primer_bind     complement(3180..3199)
                     /label=T7
                     /note="T7 promoter, forward primer"
     promoter        complement(3181..3199)
                     /label=T7 promoter
                     /note="promoter for bacteriophage T7 RNA polymerase"
     primer_bind     complement(3209..3226)
                     /label=M13 Forward
                     /note="In lacZ gene. Also called M13-F20 or M13 (-21)
                     Forward"
     primer_bind     complement(3209..3225)
                     /label=M13 fwd
                     /note="common sequencing primer, one of multiple similar
                     variants"
     primer_bind     complement(3218..3240)
                     /label=M13/pUC Forward
                     /note="In lacZ gene"
     rep_origin      3367..3822
                     /direction=RIGHT
                     /label=f1 ori
                     /note="f1 bacteriophage origin of replication; arrow
                     indicates direction of (+) strand synthesis"
     primer_bind     complement(3454..3473)
                     /label=F1ori-R
                     /note="F1 origin, reverse primer"
     primer_bind     3664..3685
                     /label=F1ori-F
                     /note="F1 origin, forward primer"
     promoter        3848..3952
                     /gene="bla"
                     /label=AmpR promoter
     CDS             3953..4813
                     /codon_start=1
                     /gene="bla"
                     /product="beta-lactamase"
                     /label=AmpR
                     /note="confers resistance to ampicillin, carbenicillin, and
                     related antibiotics"
                     /translation="MSIQHFRVALIPFFAAFCLPVFAHPETLVKVKDAEDQLGARVGYI
                     ELDLNSGKILESFRPEERFPMMSTFKVLLCGAVLSRIDAGQEQLGRRIHYSQNDLVEYS
                     PVTEKHLTDGMTVRELCSAAITMSDNTAANLLLTTIGGPKELTAFLHNMGDHVTRLDRW
                     EPELNEAIPNDERDTTMPVAMATTLRKLLTGELLTLASRQQLIDWMEADKVAGPLLRSA
                     LPAGWFIADKSGAGERGSRGIIAALGPDGKPSRIVVIYTTGSQATMDERNRQIAEIGAS
                     LIKHW"
     primer_bind     complement(4171..4190)
                     /label=Amp-R
                     /note="Ampicillin resistance gene, reverse primer"
     rep_origin      4984..5572
                     /direction=RIGHT
                     /label=ori
                     /note="high-copy-number ColE1/pMB1/pBR322/pUC origin of
                     replication"
     primer_bind     5473..5492
                     /label=pBR322ori-F
                     /note="pBR322 origin, forward primer"
     primer_bind     5726..5743
                     /label=L4440
                     /note="L4440 vector, forward primer"
     protein_bind    5860..5881
                     /label=CAP binding site
                     /bound_moiety="E. coli catabolite activator protein"
                     /note="CAP binding activates transcription in the presence
                     of cAMP."
     promoter        5896..5926
                     /label=lac promoter
                     /note="promoter for the E. coli lac operon"
     protein_bind    5934..5950
                     /label=lac operator
                     /bound_moiety="lac repressor encoded by lacI"
                     /note="The lac repressor binds to the lac operator to
                     inhibit transcription in E. coli. This inhibition can be
                     relieved by adding lactose or
                     isopropyl-beta-D-thiogalactopyranoside (IPTG)."
     primer_bind     5939..5961
                     /label=M13/pUC Reverse
                     /note="In lacZ gene"
     primer_bind     5958..5974
                     /label=M13 rev
                     /note="common sequencing primer, one of multiple similar
                     variants"
     primer_bind     5958..5974
                     /label=M13 Reverse
                     /note="In lacZ gene. Also called M13-rev"
     primer_bind     5993..6013
                     /label=T3
                     /note="T3 promoter, forward primer"
     promoter        5995..6013
                     /label=T3 promoter
                     /note="promoter for bacteriophage T3 RNA polymerase"
     promoter        6041..6267
                     /label=RSV promoter
                     /note="Rous sarcoma virus enhancer/promoter"
     LTR             6268..6448
                     /label=5' LTR (truncated)
                     /note="truncated 5' long terminal repeat (LTR) from HIV-1"
     misc_feature    6495..6620
                     /label=HIV-1 Psi
                     /note="packaging signal of human immunodeficiency virus
                     type 1"
     misc_feature    7113..7346
                     /label=RRE
                     /note="The Rev response element (RRE) of HIV-1 allows for
                     Rev-dependent mRNA export from the nucleus to the
                     cytoplasm."
     CDS             7531..7575
                     /codon_start=1
                     /product="antigenic peptide corresponding to amino acids
                     655 to 669 of the HIV envelope protein gp41 (Lutje Hulsik
                     et al., 2013)"
                     /label=gp41 peptide
                     /note="recognized by the 2H10 single-chain llama nanobody"
                     /translation="KNEQELLELDKWASL"
     promoter        7753..7993
                     /label=U6 promoter
                     /note="RNA polymerase III promoter for human U6 snRNA"
     primer_bind     7753..7773
                     /label=hU6-F
                     /note="Human U6 promoter, forward primer"
     primer_bind     7924..7943
                     /label=LKO.1 5'
                     /note="Human U6 promoter, forward primer"
     misc_RNA        8023..8098
                     /label=gRNA scaffold
                     /note="guide RNA scaffold for the Streptococcus pyogenes
                     CRISPR/Cas9 system"
     misc_feature    8154..8271
                     /label=cPPT/CTS
                     /note="central polypurine tract and central termination
                     sequence of HIV-1"
ORIGIN
        1 cccgggtgca aagatggata aagttttaaa cagagaggaa tctttgcagc taatggacct
       61 tctaggtctt gaaaggagtg ggaattggct ccggtgcccg tcagtgggca gagcgcacat
      121 cgcccacagt ccccgagaag ttggggggag gggtcggcaa ttgatccggt gcctagagaa
      181 ggtggcgcgg ggtaaactgg gaaagtgatg tcgtgtactg gctccgcctt tttcccgagg
      241 gtgggggaga accgtatata agtgcagtag tcgccgtgaa cgttcttttt cgcaacgggt
      301 ttgccgccag aacacaggta agtgccgtgt gtggttcccg cgggcctggc ctctttacgg
      361 gttatggccc ttgcgtgcct tgaattactt ccacctggct gcagtacgtg attcttgatc
      421 ccgagcttcg ggttggaagt gggtgggaga gttcgaggcc ttgcgcttaa ggagcccctt
      481 cgcctcgtgc ttgagttgag gcctggcctg ggcgctgggg ccgccgcgtg cgaatctggt
      541 ggcaccttcg cgcctgtctc gctgctttcg ataagtctct agccatttaa aatttttgat
      601 gacctgctgc gacgcttttt ttctggcaag atagtcttgt aaatgcgggc caagatctgc
      661 acactggtat ttcggttttt ggggccgcgg gcggcgacgg ggcccgtgcg tcccagcgca
      721 catgttcggc gaggcggggc ctgcgagcgc ggccaccgag aatcggacgg gggtagtctc
      781 aagctggccg gcctgctctg gtgcctggcc tcgcgccgcc gtgtatcgcc ccgccctggg
      841 cggcaaggct ggcccggtcg gcaccagttg cgtgagcgga aagatggccg cttcccggcc
      901 ctgctgcagg gagctcaaaa tggaggacgc ggcgctcggg agagcgggcg ggtgagtcac
      961 ccacacaaag gaaaagggcc tttccgtcct cagccgtcgc ttcatgtgac tccacggagt
     1021 accgggcgcc gtccaggcac ctcgattagt tctcgagctt ttggagtacg tcgtctttag
     1081 gttgggggga ggggttttat gcgatggagt ttccccacac tgagtgggtg gagactgaag
     1141 ttaggccagc ttggcacttg atgtaattct ccttggaatt tgcccttttt gagtttggat
     1201 cttggttcat tctcaagcct cagacagtgg ttcaaagttt ttttcttcca tttcaggtgt
     1261 cgtgacgtac ggccaccatg accgagtaca agcccacggt gcgcctcgcc acccgcgacg
     1321 acgtccccag ggccgtacgc accctcgccg ccgcgttcgc cgactacccc gccacgcgcc
     1381 acaccgtcga tccggaccgc cacatcgagc gggtcaccga gctgcaagaa ctcttcctca
     1441 cgcgcgtcgg gctcgacatc ggcaaggtgt gggtcgcgga cgacggcgcc gccgtggcgg
     1501 tctggaccac gccggagagc gtcgaagcgg gggcggtgtt cgccgagatc ggcccgcgca
     1561 tggccgagtt gagcggttcc cggctggccg cgcagcaaca gatggaaggc ctcctggcgc
     1621 cgcaccggcc caaggagccc gcgtggttcc tggccaccgt cggagtctcg cccgaccacc
     1681 agggcaaggg tctgggcagc gccgtcgtgc tccccggagt ggaggcggcc gagcgcgccg
     1741 gggtgcccgc cttcctggag acctccgcgc cccgcaacct ccccttctac gagcggctcg
     1801 gcttcaccgt caccgccgac gtcgaggtgc ccgaaggacc gcgcacctgg tgcatgaccc
     1861 gcaagcccgg tgcctgaacg cgttaagtcg acaatcaacc tctggattac aaaatttgtg
     1921 aaagattgac tggtattctt aactatgttg ctccttttac gctatgtgga tacgctgctt
     1981 taatgccttt gtatcatgct attgcttccc gtatggcttt cattttctcc tccttgtata
     2041 aatcctggtt gctgtctctt tatgaggagt tgtggcccgt tgtcaggcaa cgtggcgtgg
     2101 tgtgcactgt gtttgctgac gcaaccccca ctggttgggg cattgccacc acctgtcagc
     2161 tcctttccgg gactttcgct ttccccctcc ctattgccac ggcggaactc atcgccgcct
     2221 gccttgcccg ctgctggaca ggggctcggc tgttgggcac tgacaattcc gtggtgttgt
     2281 cggggaaatc atcgtccttt ccttggctgc tcgcctgtgt tgccacctgg attctgcgcg
     2341 ggacgtcctt ctgctacgtc ccttcggccc tcaatccagc ggaccttcct tcccgcggcc
     2401 tgctgccggc tctgcggcct cttccgcgtc ttcgccttcg ccctcagacg agtcggatct
     2461 ccctttgggc cgcctccccg cgtcgacttt aagaccaatg acttacaagg cagctgtaga
     2521 tcttagccac tttttaaaag aaaagggggg actggaaggg ctaattcact cccaacgaag
     2581 acaagatctg ctttttgctt gtactgggtc tctctggtta gaccagatct gagcctggga
     2641 gctctctggc taactaggga acccactgct taagcctcaa taaagcttgc cttgagtgct
     2701 tcaagtagtg tgtgcccgtc tgttgtgtga ctctggtaac tagagatccc tcagaccctt
     2761 ttagtcagtg tggaaaatct ctagcagtac gtatagtagt tcatgtcatc ttattattca
     2821 gtatttataa cttgcaaaga aatgaatatc agagagtgag aggaacttgt ttattgcagc
     2881 ttataatggt tacaaataaa gcaatagcat cacaaatttc acaaataaag catttttttc
     2941 actgcattct agttgtggtt tgtccaaact catcaatgta tcttatcatg tctggctcta
     3001 gctatcccgc ccctaactcc gcccatcccg cccctaactc cgcccagttc cgcccattct
     3061 ccgccccatg gctgactaat tttttttatt tatgcagagg ccgaggccgc ctcggcctct
     3121 gagctattcc agaagtagtg aggaggcttt tttggaggcc tagggacgta cccaattcgc
     3181 cctatagtga gtcgtattac gcgcgctcac tggccgtcgt tttacaacgt cgtgactggg
     3241 aaaaccctgg cgttacccaa cttaatcgcc ttgcagcaca tccccctttc gccagctggc
     3301 gtaatagcga agaggcccgc accgatcgcc cttcccaaca gttgcgcagc ctgaatggcg
     3361 aatgggnnnn nnnnnnnnnn nnnnnnnnnn nnnnnnnnnn nnnnnnnnnn nnnnnnnnnn
     3421 nnnnnnnnnn nnnnnnnnnn nnnnnnnnnn nnnnnnnnnn nnnnnnnnnn nnnnnnnnnn
     3481 nnnnnnnnnn cnnnnnnnnn nnnnnnnnnn nnnnnnnnnn nnnnnnnnnn nnnnnnnnnn
     3541 nnnnnnnnnn nnnnnnnnnn nnnnnnnnnn nnnnnnnnnn nnannnnnnn nnnnnnnnnn
     3601 nnnnnnnnnn nnnnnnnnnn nnnnnnnnnn nncctttgac gttggagtcc acgttcttta
     3661 atagtggact cttgttccaa actggaacaa cactcaaccc tatctcggtc tattcttttg
     3721 atttataagg gattttgccg atttcggcct attggttaaa aaatgagctg atttaacaaa
     3781 aatttaacgc gaattttaac aaaatattaa cgcttacaat ttaggtggca cttttcgggg
     3841 aaatgtgcgc ggaaccccta tttgtttatt tttctaaata cattcaaata tgtatccgct
     3901 catgagacaa taaccctgat aaatgcttca ataatattga aaaaggaaga gtatgagtat
     3961 tcaacatttc cgtgtcgccc ttattccctt ttttgcggca ttttgccttc ctgtttttgc
     4021 tcacccagaa acgctggtga aagtaaaaga tgctgaagat cagttgggtg cacgagtggg
     4081 ttacatcgaa ctggatctca acagcggtaa gatccttgag agttttcgcc ccgaagaacg
     4141 ttttccaatg atgagcactt ttaaagttct gctatgtggc gcggtattat cccgtattga
     4201 cgccgggcaa gagcaactcg gtcgccgcat acactattct cagaatgact tggttgagta
     4261 ctcaccagtc acagaaaagc atcttacgga tggcatgaca gtaagagaat tatgcagtgc
     4321 tgccataacc atgagtgata acactgcggc caacttactt ctgacaacga tcggaggacc
     4381 gaaggagcta accgcttttt tgcacaacat gggggatcat gtaactcgcc ttgatcgttg
     4441 ggaaccggag ctgaatgaag ccataccaaa cgacgagcgt gacaccacga tgcctgtagc
     4501 aatggcaaca acgttgcgca aactattaac tggcgaacta cttactctag cttcccggca
     4561 acaattaata gactggatgg aggcggataa agttgcagga ccacttctgc gctcggccct
     4621 tccggctggc tggtttattg ctgataaatc tggagccggt gagcgtgggt ctcgcggtat
     4681 cattgcagca ctggggccag atggtaagcc ctcccgtatc gtagttatct acacgacggg
     4741 gagtcaggca actatggatg aacgaaatag acagatcgct gagataggtg cctcactgat
     4801 taagcattgg taactgtcag accaagttta ctcatatata ctttagattg atttaaaact
     4861 tcatttttaa tttaaaagga tctaggtgaa gatccttttt gataatctca tgaccaaaat
     4921 cccttaacgt gagttttcgt tccactgagc gtcagacccc gtagaaaaga tcaaaggatc
     4981 ttcttgagat cctttttttc tgcgcgtaat ctgctgcttg caaacaaaaa aaccaccgct
     5041 accagcggtg gtttgtttgc cggatcaaga gctaccaact ctttttccga aggtaactgg
     5101 cttcagcaga gcgcagatac caaatactgt tcttctagtg tagccgtagt taggccacca
     5161 cttcaagaac tctgtagcac cgcctacata cctcgctctg ctaatcctgt taccagtggc
     5221 tgctgccagt ggcgataagt cgtgtcttac cgggttggac tcaagacgat agttaccgga
     5281 taaggcgcag cggtcgggct gaacgggggg ttcgtgcaca cagcccagct tggagcgaac
     5341 gacctacacc gaactgagat acctacagcg tgagctatga gaaagcgcca cgcttcccga
     5401 agggagaaag gcggacaggt atccggtaag cggcagggtc ggaacaggag agcgcacgag
     5461 ggagcttcca gggggaaacg cctggtatct ttatagtcct gtcgggtttc gccacctctg
     5521 acttgagcgt cgatttttgt gatgctcgtc aggggggcgg agcctatgga aaaacgccag
     5581 caacgcggcc tttttacggt tcctggcctt ttgctggcct tttgctcaca tgttctttcc
     5641 tgcgttatcc cctgattctg tggataaccg tattaccgcc tttgagtgag ctgataccgc
     5701 tcgccgcagc cgaacgaccg agcgcagcga gtcagtgagc gaggaagcgg aagagcgccc
     5761 aatacgcaaa ccgcctctcc ccgcgcgttg gccgattcat taatgcagct ggcacgacag
     5821 gtttcccgac tggaaagcgg gcagtgagcg caacgcaatt aatgtgagtt agctcactca
     5881 ttaggcaccc caggctttac actttatgct tccggctcgt atgttgtgtg gaattgtgag
     5941 cggataacaa tttcacacag gaaacagcta tgaccatgat tacgccaagc gcgcaattaa
     6001 ccctcactaa agggaacaaa agctggagct gcaagcttaa tgtagtctta tgcaatactc
     6061 ttgtagtctt gcaacatggt aacgatgagt tagcaacatg ccttacaagg agagaaaaag
     6121 caccgtgcat gccgattggt ggaagtaagg tggtacgatc gtgccttatt aggaaggcaa
     6181 cagacgggtc tgacatggat tggacgaacc actgaattgc cgcattgcag agatattgta
     6241 tttaagtgcc tagctcgata cataaacggg tctctctggt tagaccagat ctgagcctgg
     6301 gagctctctg gctaactagg gaacccactg cttaagcctc aataaagctt gccttgagtg
     6361 cttcaagtag tgtgtgcccg tctgttgtgt gactctggta actagagatc cctcagaccc
     6421 ttttagtcag tgtggaaaat ctctagcagt ggcgcccgaa cagggacttg aaagcgaaag
     6481 ggaaaccaga ggagctctct cgacgcagga ctcggcttgc tgaagcgcgc acggcaagag
     6541 gcgaggggcg gcgactggtg agtacgccaa aaattttgac tagcggaggc tagaaggaga
     6601 gagatgggtg cgagagcgtc agtattaagc gggggagaat tagatcgcga tgggaaaaaa
     6661 ttcggttaag gccaggggga aagaaaaaat ataaattaaa acatatagta tgggcaagca
     6721 gggagctaga acgattcgca gttaatcctg gcctgttaga aacatcagaa ggctgtagac
     6781 aaatactggg acagctacaa ccatcccttc agacaggatc agaagaactt agatcattat
     6841 ataatacagt agcaaccctc tattgtgtgc atcaaaggat agagataaaa gacaccaagg
     6901 aagctttaga caagatagag gaagagcaaa acaaaagtaa gaccaccgca cagcaagcgg
     6961 ccgctgatct tcagacctgg aggaggagat atgagggaca attggagaag tgaattatat
     7021 aaatataaag tagtaaaaat tgaaccatta ggagtagcac ccaccaaggc aaagagaaga
     7081 gtggtgcaga gagaaaaaag agcagtggga ataggagctt tgttccttgg gttcttggga
     7141 gcagcaggaa gcactatggg cgcagcgtca atgacgctga cggtacaggc cagacaatta
     7201 ttgtctggta tagtgcagca gcagaacaat ttgctgaggg ctattgaggc gcaacagcat
     7261 ctgttgcaac tcacagtctg gggcatcaag cagctccagg caagaatcct ggctgtggaa
     7321 agatacctaa aggatcaaca gctcctgggg atttggggtt gctctggaaa actcatttgc
     7381 accactgctg tgccttggaa tgctagttgg agtaataaat ctctggaaca gatttggaat
     7441 cacacgacct ggatggagtg ggacagagaa attaacaatt acacaagctt aatacactcc
     7501 ttaattgaag aatcgcaaaa ccagcaagaa aagaatgaac aagaattatt ggaattagat
     7561 aaatgggcaa gtttgtggaa ttggtttaac ataacaaatt ggctgtggta tataaaatta
     7621 ttcataatga tagtaggagg cttggtaggt ttaagaatag tttttgctgt actttctata
     7681 gtgaatagag ttaggcaggg atattcacca ttatcgtttc agacccacct cccaaccccg
     7741 aggggaccca gagagggcct atttcccatg attccttcat atttgcatat acgatacaag
     7801 gctgttagag agataattag aattaatttg actgtaaaca caaagatatt agtacaaaat
     7861 acgtgacgta gaaagtaata atttcttggg tagtttgcag ttttaaaatt atgttttaaa
     7921 atggactatc atatgcttac cgtaacttga aagtatttcg atttcttggc tttatatatc
     7981 ttgtggaaag gacgaaacac cgagtgtcca ggatttgtcc gggttttaga gctagaaata
     8041 gcaagttaaa ataaggctag tccgttatca acttgaaaaa gtggcaccga gtcggtgctt
     8101 ttttaagctt ggcgtaacta gatcttgaga caaatggcag tattcatcca caattttaaa
     8161 agaaaagggg ggattggggg gtacagtgca ggggaaagaa tagtagacat aatagcaaca
     8221 gacatacaaa ctaaagaatt acaaaaacaa attacaaaaa ttcaaaattt tcgggtttat
     8281 tacagggaca gcagagatcc actttggcgc cggctcgagg ggg
//
