[The description below was written by a language model from this plasmid's Addgene catalogue record and the feature table of its GenBank file.]
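Description:
ARAF gRNA (BRDN0001147899) is a third-generation lentiviral CRISPR guide plasmid built on the lentiGuide-Puro backbone. It delivers a single guide RNA against human ARAF, the A-Raf serine/threonine kinase gene. The 8.3 kb circular plasmid is maintained in E. coli at high copy through a ColE1/pUC-type origin with ampicillin (beta-lactamase) selection. It also carries an f1 origin, an SV40 origin and residual lac/T7/T3 cloning-vector elements outside the viral region.

The transfer cassette is driven by an RSV promoter fused to a truncated HIV-1 5' LTR, which makes genomic RNA production Tat-independent. This is followed by the Psi packaging signal and the Rev response element, and the cassette ends in a self-inactivating (Delta-U3) 3' LTR with a downstream SV40 polyadenylation signal. Inside this unit, a human U6 RNA polymerase III promoter transcribes the ARAF-specific spacer joined to the Streptococcus pyogenes Cas9 guide scaffold. A cPPT/CTS element, which aids nuclear import of the viral genome, lies just downstream of the scaffold. A separate EF-1-alpha promoter, including its intron A, expresses puromycin N-acetyltransferase so that transduced mammalian cells can be selected. A WPRE after this gene enhances transcript stability and expression.

According to the depositor, the guide was designed against three ARAF reference transcripts and belongs to a human kinome gRNA collection. The plasmid does not encode Cas9, so it must be used with a separate Cas9 lentiviral vector or in cells that already express Cas9. Its typical use is to knock out or disrupt ARAF in human cells.
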