Addgene plasmid #75660: ARAF gRNA (BRDN0001147899)
Purpose: 3rd generation lentiviral gRNA plasmid targeting human ARAF
Depositing lab: John Doench & David Root. Depositing organization: Broad Institute. Publication: Optimized sgRNA design to maximize activity and minimize off-target effects of CRISPR-Cas9. Doench JG, Fusi N, Sullender M, Hegde M, Vaimberg EW, Donovan KF, Smith I, Tothova Z, Wilen C, Orchard R, Virgin HW, Listgarten J, Root DE. Nat Biotechnol. 2016 Jan 18. doi: 10.1038/nbt.3437. PubMed 26780180.
Backbone
  Vector backbone: lentiGuide-Puro
  Backbone manufacturer: Zhang Lab (Addgene plasmid # 52963)
  Vector type: Mammalian Expression, Lentiviral, CRISPR
  Selectable markers: Puromycin
Growth in bacteria
  Bacterial resistance: Ampicillin, 100 μg/mL
  Growth temperature: 37°C
  Growth strain: DH5alpha
  Copy number: High Copy
Gene/Insert
  Gene/Insert name: ARAF (alt names: ARAF; NM_001256196.1)
  gRNA/shRNA sequence: AGTGTCCAGGATTTGTCCGG
  Species: H. sapiens (human)
  Entrez Gene: ARAF (a.k.a. A-RAF, ARAF1, PKS2, RAFA1)
  Promoter: hU6
  Cloning method: Unknown
  Sequencing primers: 5′ U6-F; 3′ pS2-R
Terms and licenses: Academic/Nonprofit Terms; Industry Terms: Not Available to Industry
Depositor comments: The gRNA was designed to target the following Genbank reference sequence(s): NM_001256196.1,NM_001256197.1,NM_001654.4. Note that this plasmid does NOT contain Cas9. It should be used in conjunction with lentiCas9-Blast (Addgene #52962) or otherwise with cell lines already expressing Cas9. Browse the full kinome gRNA library at http://www.addgene.org/pooled-library/broadgpp-human-kinome/ or visit http://www.broadinstitute.org/rnai/public/ for detailed protocols and information.
How to cite: ARAF gRNA (BRDN0001147899) was a gift from John Doench & David Root (Addgene plasmid # 75660 ; http://n2t.net/addgene:75660 ; RRID:Addgene_75660)
