>Addgene plasmid #75660 | ARAF gRNA (BRDN0001147899) | depositor partial sequence | sequence record 143120 | Target Sequence
AGTGTCCAGGATTTGTCCGG
