>Addgene plasmid #75660 | ARAF gRNA (BRDN0001147899) | addgene partial sequence | sequence record 184313 | hU6-F
CGTAGAAAGTAATAATTTCTTGGGTAGTTTGCAGTTTTAAAATTATGTTTTAAAATGGACTATCATATGC
TTACCGTAACTTGAAAGTATTTCGATTTCTTGGCTTTATATATCTTGTGGAAAGGACGAAACACCGAGTG
TCCAGGATTTGTCCGGGTTTTAGAGCTAGAAATAGCAAGTTAAAATAAGGCTAGTCCGTTATCAACTTGA
AAAAGTGGCACCGAGTCGGTGCTTTTTTAAGCTTGGCGTAACTAGATCTTGAGACAAATGGCAGTATTCA
TCCACAATTTTAAAAGAAAAGGGGGGATTGGGGGGTACAGTGCAGGGGAAAGAATAGTAGACATAATAGC
AACAGACATACAAACTAAAGAATTACAAAAACAAATTACAAAAATTCAAAATTTTCGGGTTTATTACAGG
GACAGCAGAGATCCACTTTGGCGCCGGCTCGAGGGGGCCCGGGTGCAAAGATGGATAAAGTTTTAAACAG
AGAGGAATCTTTGCAGCTAATGGACCTTCTAGGTCTTGAAAGGAGTGGGAATTGGCTCCGGTGCCCGTCA
GTGGGCAGAG
